>Addgene plasmid #210955 | pNLF1-C_RFWD3:1-774 | addgene full sequence | sequence record 423295 | Addgene NGS Result
TCAATATTGGCCATTAGCCATATTATTCATTGGTTATATAGCATAAATCAATATTGGCTATTGGCCATTG
CATACGTTGTATCTATATCATAATATGTACATTTATATTGGCTCATGTCCAATATGACCGCCATGTTGGC
ATTGATTATTGACTAGTTATTAATAGTAATCAATTACGGGGTCATTAGTTCATAGCCCATATATGGAGTT
CCGCGTTACATAACTTACGGTAAATGGCCCGCCTGGCTGACCGCCCAACGACCCCCGCCCATTGACGTCA
ATAATGACGTATGTTCCCATAGTAACGCCAATAGGGACTTTCCATTGACGTCAATGGGTGGAGTATTTAC
GGTAAACTGCCCACTTGGCAGTACATCAAGTGTATCATATGCCAAGTCCGCCCCCTATTGACGTCAATGA
CGGTAAATGGCCCGCCTGGCATTATGCCCAGTACATGACCTTACGGGACTTTCCTACTTGGCAGTACATC
TACGTATTAGTCATCGCTATTACCATGGTGATGCGGTTTTGGCAGTACACCAATGGGCGTGGATAGCGGT
TTGACTCACGGGGATTTCCAAGTCTCCACCCCATTGACGTCAATGGGAGTTTGTTTTGGCACCAAAATCA
ACGGGACTTTCCAAAATGTCGTAATAACCCCGCCCCGTTGACGCAAATGGGCGGTAGGCGTGTACGGTGG
GAGGTCTATATAAGCAGAGCTGGTTTAGTGAACCGTCAGATCACTAGAAGCTTTATTGCGGTAGTTTATC
ACAGTTAAATTGCTAACGCAGTCAGTGCTTCTGACACAACAGTCTCGAACTTAAGCTGCAGAAGTTGGTC
GTGAGGCACTGGGCAGGTAAGTATCAAGGTTACAAGACAGGTTTAAGGAGACCAATAGAAACTGGGCTTG
TCGAGACAGAGAAGACTCTTGCGTTTCTGATAGGCACCTATTGGTCTTACTGACATCCACTTTGCCTTTC
TCTCCACAGGTGTCCACTCCCAGTTCAATTACAGCTCTTAAGGCTAGAGTATTAATACGACTCACTATAG
GGCTAGCAAAGCGATCGCTTCCGAATTCGCCACCATGGCTCATGAAGCAATGGAATATGATGTTCAGGTG
CAGTTAAATCATGCCGAACAACAGCCAGCTCCTGCTGGCATGGCCAGCAGCCAAGGGGGACCAGCCCTCC
TCCAGCCTGTTCCTGCTGATGTGGTCAGCAGCCAGGGGGTACCATCCATCCTCCAGCCAGCTCCTGCTGA
GGTGATCAGCAGCCAAGCGACACCACCCCTGCTCCAGCCTGCTCCGCAACTGTCTGTTGACCTGACAGAA
GTGGAGGTCTTGGGAGAAGACACTGTGGAGAACATCAATCCAAGAACTTCAGAACAACATAGGCAGGGAT
CTGATGGTAATCACACCATCCCAGCATCTTCGTTGCATTCAATGACCAACTTCATCAGCGGACTGCAGAG
ACTTCATGGCATGCTGGAATTCCTGAGACCTTCATCTTCAAACCACAGTGTAGGGCCAATGAGAACAAGA
AGGAGGGTATCTGCTTCACGGAGGGCAAGAGCCGGAGGGTCTCAGAGGACAGACAGTGCCAGGTTGAGAG
CACCATTGGATGCTTACTTTCAGGTGAGCAGGACCCAGCCTGACTTGCCAGCTACCACTTATGATTCAGA
GACTAGGAATCCTGTATCTGAAGAGTTGCAGGTGTCTAGTAGTTCTGATTCTGACAGTGACAGCTCTGCA
GAGTATGGAGGGGTTGTTGACCAGGCAGAGGAATCTGGAGCTGTCATTTTAGAAGAGCAACTAGCAGGTG
TCTCAGCAGAGCAAGAAGTTACATGTATCGATGGAGGCAAGACCCTCCCCAAACAGCCATCTCCCCAGAA
GTCTGAGCCTCTGCTACCTTCTGCTTCTATGGATGAGGAAGAAGGGGACACTTGTACAATATGTCTGGAA
CAGTGGACCAATGCTGGGGACCACCGGCTCTCAGCATTACGCTGTGGGCATCTCTTTGGGTATAGGTGCA
TTTCCACGTGGCTTAAAGGACAAGTACGAAAATGTCCCCAGTGCAACAAGAAAGCCAGGCACAGTGACAT
TGTCGTCCTTTATGCCCGAACCCTGAGAGCTTTGGACACTAGTGAACAGGAGCGCATGAAAAGTTCCCTA
CTGAAGGAACAGATGCTAAGGAAACAGGCCGAGTTAGAATCAGCACAGTGCCGACTCCAACTGCAGGTCC
TCACTGATAAGTGCACTAGGCTTCAAAGGCGTGTTCAGGACTTGCAAAAACTTACGTCACATCAAAGTCA
GAATTTACAGCAACCCAGGGGCTCCCAAGCATGGGTCCTGAGCTGCTCACCCTCCAGCCAGGGCCAGCAC
AAGCACAAGTACCACTTCCAAAAGACCTTCACAGTATCTCAGGCAGGAAACTGCCGGATCATGGCATACT
GTGATGCTCTGAGCTGCCTGGTGATATCACAGCCTTCTCCTCAGGCCTCTTTTCTTCCAGGCTTTGGTGT
TAAGATGTTGAGTACTGCCAACATGAAGAGCAGTCAGTACATTCCGATGCATGGCAAACAGATCCGTGGA
CTGGCGTTTAGCAGTTACCTCAGAGGCTTGCTACTCTCTGCTTCCCTAGACAACACTATTAAACTGACCA
GCCTGGAGACAAATACCGTGGTCCAGACTTATAATGCTGGACGTCCTGTCTGGAGCTGTTGCTGGTGTCT
TGATGAGGCTAACTACATCTATGCTGGACTGGCCAATGGTTCAATTCTGGTATATGACGTGCGAAACACG
AGCAGTCATGTGCAGGAGTTAGTAGCTCAGAAAGCCAGATGCCCACTGGTCTCCCTGTCATACATGCCCA
GAGCTGCCTCAGCTGCATTTCCATATGGTGGGGTGCTGGCTGGAACCTTGGAGGATGCTTCATTCTGGGA
ACAGAAAATGGACTTTTCTCATTGGCCTCATGTGCTGCCCTTGGAGCCAGGGGGCTGCATAGACTTTCAG
ACAGAGAACAGCTCCCGGCACTGTCTTGTGACCTACAGGCCTGATAAAAATCACACCACCATACGAAGTG
TGCTGATGGAAATGTCCTACCGACTGGATGACACTGGAAATCCAATCTGCTCCTGCCAGCCTGTACATAC
ATTTTTTGGAGGACCTACTTGCAAACTATTGACCAAAAATGCCATTTTCCAAAGCCCAGAGAATGATGGC
AACATCCTGGTGTGTACTGGGGATGAAGCAGCAAATTCTGCCCTGCTGTGGGATGCTGCCAGTGGCTCGT
TGCTCCAGGACCTACAGACCGATCAGCCTGTGTTGGACATCTGCCCATTTGAGGTGAACCGTAACAGCTA
CTTGGCTACCTTAACAGAGAAGATGGTCCACATCTATAAGTGGGAGTCTAGATTTGGGCCCAATTCCTGC
AGGCGAGCTCTCGGCTCGAGCGGCGTCTTCACACTCGAAGATTTCGTTGGGGACTGGCGACAGACAGCCG
GCTACAACCTGGACCAAGTCCTTGAACAGGGAGGTGTGTCCAGTTTGTTTCAGAATCTCGGGGTGTCCGT
AACTCCGATCCAAAGGATTGTCCTGAGCGGTGAAAATGGGCTGAAGATCGACATCCATGTCATCATCCCG
TATGAAGGTCTGAGCGGCGACCAAATGGGCCAGATCGAAAAAATTTTTAAGGTGGTGTACCCTGTGGATG
ATCATCACTTTAAGGTGATCCTGCACTATGGCACACTGGTAATCGACGGGGTTACGCCGAACATGATCGA
CTATTTCGGACGGCCGTATGAAGGCATCGCCGTGTTCGACGGCAAAAAGATCACTGTAACAGGGACCCTG
TGGAACGGCAACAAAATTATCGACGAGCGCCTGATCAACCCCGACGGCTCCCTGCTGTTCCGAGTAACCA
TCAACGGAGTGACCGGCTGGCGGCTGTGCGAACGCATTCTGGCGTAAGGCCGCGACTCTAGGGCATGCAA
GCTGATCCGGCTGCTAACAAAGCCCGAAAGGAAGCTGAGTTGGCTGCTGCCACCGCTGAGCAATAACTAG
CATAACCCCTTGGGGCGGCCGCTTCGAGCAGACATGATAAGATACATTGATGAGTTTGGACAAACCACAA
CTAGAATGCAGTGAAAAAAATGCTTTATTTGTGAAATTTGTGATGCTATTGCTTTATTTGTAACCATTAT
AAGCTGCAATAAACAAGTTAACAACAACAATTGCATTCATTTTATGTTTCAGGTTCAGGGGGAGATGTGG
GAGGTTTTTTTAAGCAAGTAAAACCTCTACAAATGTGGTAAAATCGAATTTTAACAAAATATTAACGCTT
ACAATTTCCTGATGCGGTATTTTCTCCTTACGCATCTGTGCGGTATTTCACACCGCATACGCGGATCTGC
GCAGCACCATGGCCTGAAATAACCTCTGAAAGAGGAACTTGGTTAGGTACCTTCTGAGGCGGAAAGAACC
AGCTGTGGAATGTGTGTCAGTTAGGGTGTGGAAAGTCCCCAGGCTCCCCAGCAGGCAGAAGTATGCAAAG
CATGCATCTCAATTAGTCAGCAACCAGGTGTGGAAAGTCCCCAGGCTCCCCAGCAGGCAGAAGTATGCAA
AGCATGCATCTCAATTAGTCAGCAACCATAGTCCCGCCCCTAACTCCGCCCATCCCGCCCCTAACTCCGC
CCAGTTCCGCCCATTCTCCGCCCCATGGCTGACTAATTTTTTTTATTTATGCAGAGGCCGAGGCCGCCTC
GGCCTCTGAGCTATTCCAGAAGTAGTGAGGAGGCTTTTTTGGAGGCCTAGGCTTTTGCAAAAAGCTCGAT
TCTTCTGACACTAGCGCCACCATGAAGAAGCCCGAACTCACCGCTACCAGCGTTGAAAAATTTCTCATCG
AGAAGTTCGACAGTGTGAGCGACCTGATGCAGTTGTCGGAGGGCGAAGAGAGCCGAGCCTTCAGCTTCGA
TGTCGGCGGACGCGGCTATGTACTGCGGGTGAATAGCTGCGCTGATGGCTTCTACAAAGACCGCTACGTG
TACCGCCACTTCGCCAGCGCTGCACTACCCATCCCCGAAGTGTTGGACATCGGCGAGTTCAGCGAGAGCC
TGACATACTGCATCAGTAGACGCGCCCAAGGCGTTACTCTCCAAGACCTCCCCGAAACAGAGCTGCCTGC
TGTGTTACAGCCTGTCGCCGAAGCTATGGATGCTATTGCCGCCGCCGACCTCAGTCAAACCAGCGGCTTC
GGCCCATTCGGGCCCCAAGGCATCGGCCAGTACACAACCTGGCGGGATTTCATTTGCGCCATTGCTGATC
CCCATGTCTACCACTGGCAGACCGTGATGGACGACACCGTGTCCGCCAGCGTAGCTCAAGCCCTGGACGA
ACTGATGCTGTGGGCCGAAGACTGTCCCGAGGTGCGCCACCTCGTCCATGCCGACTTCGGCAGCAACAAC
GTCCTGACCGACAACGGCCGCATCACCGCCGTAATCGACTGGTCCGAAGCTATGTTCGGGGACAGTCAGT
ACGAGGTGGCCAACATCTTCTTCTGGCGGCCCTGGCTGGCTTGCATGGAGCAGCAGACTCGCTACTTCGA
GCGCCGGCATCCCGAGCTGGCCGGCAGCCCTCGTCTGCGAGCCTACATGCTGCGCATCGGCCTGGATCAG
CTCTACCAGAGCCTCGTGGACGGCAACTTCGACGATGCTGCCTGGGCTCAAGGCCGCTGCGATGCCATCG
TCCGCAGCGGGGCCGGCACCGTCGGTCGCACACAAATCGCTCGCCGGAGCGCAGCCGTATGGACCGACGG
CTGCGTCGAGGTGCTGGCCGACAGCGGCAACCGCCGGCCCAGTACACGACCGCGCGCTAAGGAGGTAGGT
CGAGTTTAGACTCTAGCCATCACGATGGCCGCAATAAAATATCTTTATTTTCATTACATCTGTGTGTTGG
TTTTTTGTGTGAATCGATAGCGATAAGGATCCTCTTTGCGCTTGCGTTTTCCCTTGTCCAGATAGCCCAG
TAGCTGACATTCATCCGGGGTCAGCACCGTTTCTGCGGACTGGCTTTCTACGTAATGGTTTCTTAGACGT
CAGGTGGCACTTTTCGGGGAAATGTGCGCGGAACCCCTATTTGTTTATTTTTCTAAATACATTCAAATAT
GTATCCGCTCATGAGACAATAACCCTGATAAATGCTTCAATAATATTGAAAAAGGAAGAGTATGAGTATT
CAACATTTCCGTGTCGCCCTTATTCCCTTTTTTGCGGCATTTTGCCTTCCTGTTTTTGCTCACCCAGAAA
CGCTGGTGAAAGTAAAAGATGCTGAAGATCAGTTGGGTGCACGAGTGGGTTACATCGAACTGGATCTCAA
CAGCGGTAAGATCCTTGAGAGTTTTCGCCCCGAAGAACGTTTTCCAATGATGAGCACTTTCAAAGTTCTG
CTATGTGGCGCGGTATTATCCCGTATTGACGCCGGGCAAGAGCAACTCGGTCGCCGCATACACTATTCTC
AGAATGACTTGGTTGAGTACTCACCAGTCACAGAAAAGCATCTTACGGATGGCATGACAGTAAGAGAATT
ATGCAGTGCTGCCATAACCATGAGTGATAACACTGCGGCCAACTTACTTCTGACAACTATCGGAGGACCG
AAGGAGCTAACCGCTTTTTTGCACAACATGGGGGATCATGTAACTCGCCTTGATCGTTGGGAACCGGAGC
TGAATGAAGCCATACCAAACGACGAGCGTGACACCACGATGCCTGTAGCAATGGCAACAACGTTGCGCAA
ACTATTAACTGGCGAACTACTTACTCTAGCTTCCCGGCAACAATTAATAGACTGGATGGAGGCGGATAAA
GTTGCAGGACCACTTCTGCGCTCGGCCCTTCCGGCTGGCTGGTTTATTGCTGATAAATCTGGAGCCGGTG
AGCGTGGGTCTCGCGGTATCATTGCAGCACTGGGGCCAGATGGTAAGCCCTCCCGTATCGTAGTTATCTA
CACGACGGGGAGTCAGGCAACTATGGATGAACGAAATAGACAGATCGCTGAGATAGGTGCCTCACTGATT
AAGCATTGGTAATTCGAAATGACCGACCAAGCGACGCCCAACCGGTATCAGCTCACTCAAAGGCGGTAAT
ACGGTTATCCACAGAATCAGGGGATAACGCAGGAAAGAACATGTGAGCAAAAGGCCAGCAAAAGGCCAGG
AACCGTAAAAAGGCCGCGTTGCTGGCGTTTTTCCATAGGCTCCGCCCCCCTGACGAGCATCACAAAAATC
GACGCTCAAGTCAGAGGTGGCGAAACCCGACAGGACTATAAAGATACCAGGCGTTTCCCCCTGGAAGCTC
CCTCGTGCGCTCTCCTGTTCCGACCCTGCCGCTTACCGGATACCTGTCCGCCTTTCTCCCTTCGGGAAGC
GTGGCGCTTTCTCATAGCTCACGCTGTAGGTATCTCAGTTCGGTGTAGGTCGTTCGCTCCAAGCTGGGCT
GTGTGCACGAACCCCCCGTTCAGCCCGACCGCTGCGCCTTATCCGGTAACTATCGTCTTGAGTCCAACCC
GGTAAGACACGACTTATCGCCACTGGCAGCAGCCACTGGTAACAGGATTAGCAGAGCGAGGTATGTAGGC
GGTGCTACAGAGTTCTTGAAGTGGTGGCCTAACTACGGCTACACTAGAAGGACAGTATTTGGTATCTGCG
CTCTGCTGAAGCCAGTTACCTTCGGAAAAAGAGTTGGTAGCTCTTGATCCGGCAAACAAACCACCGCTGG
TAGCGGTGGTTTTTTTGTTTGCAAGCAGCAGATTACGCGCAGAAAAAAAGGATTTCAAGAAGATCCTTTG
ATCTTTTCTACGGGGTCTGACGCTCAGTGGAACGAAAACTCACGTTAAGGGATTTTGGTCATGAGATTAT
CAAAAAGGATCTTCACCTAGATCCTTTTATAGTCCGGAAATACAGGAACGCACGCTGGATGGCCCTTCGC
TGGGATGGTGAAACCATGAAAAATGGCAGCTTCAGTGGATTAAGTGGGGGTAATGTGGCCTGTACCCTCT
GGTTGCATAGGTATTCATACGGTTAAAATTTATCAGGCGCGATTGCGGCAGTTTTTCGGGTGGTTTGTTG
CCATTTTTACCTGTCTGCTGCCGTGATCGCGCTGAACGCGTTTTAGCGGTGCGTACAATTAAGGGATTAT
GGTAAATCCACTTACTGTCTGCCCTCGTAGCCATCGAGATAAACCGCAGTACTCCGGCCACGATGCGTCC
GGCGTAGAGGATCGAGATCT
Features (pLannotate 1.2.2; 20 found; start..end, strand, type, name):
    140..517     +  enhancer       CMV enhancer: human cytomegalovirus immediate early enhancer
    519..718     +  promoter       CMV promoter: human cytomegalovirus (CMV) immediate early promoter
    857..989     +  intron         chimeric intron: chimera between introns from human β-globin and immunoglobulin heavy chain genes
   1033..1051    +  promoter       T7 promoter: promoter for bacteriophage T7 RNA polymerase
   1085..3406    +  CDS            RFWD3: RFWD3_HUMAN - Also known as RNF201 From Homo sapiens (Human).
   3455..3967    +  CDS            Nluc: NanoLuc® luciferase human codon-optimized
   4000..4049    +  CDS            SET1 (fragment): solubility-enhancement tag derived from T7 phage gene 10B
   4057..4076    +  terminator     T7 terminator (fragment): transcription terminator for bacteriophage T7 RNA polymerase
   4098..4219    -  polyA_signal   SV40 poly(A) signal: SV40 polyadenylation signal
   4242..4310    -  CDS            large T antigen (fragment): large T antigen from SV40 (simian virus 40)
   4315..4347    +  rep_origin     M13 ori (fragment): M13 bacteriophage origin of replication; arrow indicates direction of (+) strand synthesis
   4348..4399    -  misc_feature   bom (fragment): basis of mobility region from pBR322
   4464..4821    +  promoter       SV40 promoter: SV40 enhancer and early promoter
   4852..5874    +  CDS            hph: KHYB_ECOLX - Experimental evidence at protein level: Swiss-Prot protein existence level 1. The aminoglycoside phosphotransferases achieve inactivation of their antibiotic substrates by phosphorylation. Only phosphorylates hygromycin and closely related compounds such as demethyl analogs and destomycin. From Escherichia coli.
   5913..5961    +  polyA_signal   poly(A) signal: synthetic polyadenylation signal
   5982..6074    -  CDS            tnpA (fragment): TN5P_ECOLX - Also known as tnp. Experimental evidence at protein level: Swiss-Prot protein existence level 1. Mediates transposition of transposon Tn5 by a 'cut and paste' mechanism. First, the monomeric transposase binds the 19 bp inverted DNA repeats flanking the transposon. Then, dimerization of the DNA- bound transposase creates a synaptic DNA complex. After nicking of the first DNA strand, excision of the transposon proceeds through a series of intermediates. The transposase then mediates the insertion of the transposon at a new site by strand transfer. The activity of the wild- type tran
   6117..6221    +  promoter       AmpR promoter: bla
   6222..7082    +  CDS            AmpR: β-lactamase; bla; confers resistance to ampicillin, carbenicillin, and related antibiotics
   7240..7828    -  rep_origin     ori: high-copy-number ColE1/pMB1/pBR322/pUC origin of replication
   7944..8227    +  misc_feature   cer region: ColE1-derived recombination site that helps to maintain plasmids as monomers
