[The description below was written by a language model from this plasmid's Addgene catalogue record and pLannotate feature annotations shown in this document.]
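Description:
pNLF1-C_RFWD3:1-774 is a mammalian expression plasmid of about 8.3 kb built on the commercial pNLF1-C backbone, which is designed for making C-terminal NanoLuc luciferase fusions. It is propagated in E. coli as a high-copy plasmid through a ColE1/pUC-type origin and selected with ampicillin via the β-lactamase gene. A ColE1-derived cer site is also annotated and helps keep the plasmid monomeric. For selection in mammalian cells, a separate cassette places the hygromycin phosphotransferase gene (hph) under the SV40 enhancer/early promoter, followed by a synthetic polyadenylation signal.

The payload is the wild-type, full-length human RFWD3 coding sequence (residues M1 to E774, 2,322 bp; also known as FANCW or RNF201), derived from a Mammalian Gene Collection clone and inserted by ligation-independent cloning between retained EcoRI and XbaI sites. Transcription is driven by the CMV immediate-early enhancer and promoter, followed by a chimeric β-globin/immunoglobulin intron that generally improves expression. A T7 promoter just upstream of the insert would also permit in vitro transcription. RFWD3 is joined through a short linker to human codon-optimised NanoLuc, and an SV40 polyadenylation signal lies downstream of the fusion. Several short fragment annotations in the table (SET1, T7 terminator, large T antigen, M13 ori, bom, tnpA) look like partial matches to backbone sequence rather than functional parts.

The stated purpose is mammalian expression of RFWD3 with a C-terminal NanoLuc tag. The associated publication evaluates the ligandability of WD40 repeat proteins. A luminescent fusion of this kind is commonly used as a reporter or energy donor in cell-based assays, although the record does not specify the assay.
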