Addgene plasmid #210955: pNLF1-C_RFWD3:1-774
Purpose: Mammalian expression of full-length human RFWD3. C-terminal NanoLuc luciferase tag.
Depositing lab: Cheryl Arrowsmith. Depositing organization: University of Toronto. Publication: A Target Class Ligandability Evaluation of WD40 Repeat-Containing Proteins. Ackloo S, Li F, Szewczyk M, Seitova A, Loppnau P, Zeng H, Xu J, Ahmad S, Arnautova YA, Baghaie AJ, Beldar S, Bolotokova A, Centrella PA, Chau I, Clark MA, Cuozzo JW, Dehghani-Tafti S, Disch JS, Dong A, Dumas A, Feng JA, Ghiabi P, Gibson E, Gilmer J, Goldman B, Green SR, Guie MA, Guilinger JP, Harms N, Herasymenko O, Houliston S, Hutchinson A, Kearnes S, Keefe AD, Kimani SW, Kramer T, Kutera M, Kwak HA, Lento C, Li Y, Liu J, Loup J, Machado RAC, Mulhern CJ, Perveen S, Righetto GL, Riley P, Shrestha S, Sigel EA, Silva M, Sintchak MD, Slakman BL, Taylor RD, Thompson J, Torng W, Underkoffler C, von Rechenberg M, Walsh RT, Watson I, Wilson DJ, Wolf E, Yadav M, Yazdi AK, Zhang J, Zhang Y, Santhakumar V, Edwards AM, Barsyte-Lovejoy D, Schapira M, Brown PJ, Halabelian L, Arrowsmith CH. J Med Chem. 2025 Jan 23;68(2):1092-1112. doi: 10.1021/acs.jmedchem.4c02010. Epub 2024 Nov 4. PubMed 39495097.
Backbone
  Vector backbone: pNLF1-C
  Backbone manufacturer: Promega
  Vector type: Mammalian Expression
  Selectable markers: Hygromycin
Growth in bacteria
  Bacterial resistance: Ampicillin, 100 μg/mL
  Growth temperature: 37°C
  Growth strain: DH5alpha
  Copy number: High Copy
Gene/Insert
  Gene/Insert name: RFWD3:M1-E774
  Species: H. sapiens (human)
  Insert size (bp): 2322
  Mutation: wild type
  Entrez Gene: RFWD3 (a.k.a. FANCW, RNF201)
  Promoter: CMV
  Tag / fusion protein: NanoLuc luciferase (C terminal on insert)
  Cloning method: Ligation Independent Cloning
  Sequencing primers: 5′ ttacagctcttaaggctagag; 3′ agccggctgtctgtcgccag
Resource information
  A portion of this plasmid was derived from a plasmid made by: Mammalian Gene Collection (BC059371)
Terms and licenses: Academic/Nonprofit Terms; Industry Terms: Not Available to Industry
Depositor comments: 5' Cloning Site: EcoR1 (not destroyed), 3' Cloning Site: Xba1 (not destroyed). C terminal tag: srfgpnscrralgssgvftledfvgdwrqtagynldqvleqggvsslfqnlgvsvtpiqrivlsgenglkidihviipyeglsgdqmgqiekifkvvypvddhhfkvilhygtlvidgvtpnmidyfgrpyegiavfdgkkitvtgtlwngnkiiderlinpdgsllfrvtingvtgwrlcerila.
How to cite: pNLF1-C_RFWD3:1-774 was a gift from Cheryl Arrowsmith (Addgene plasmid # 210955 ; http://n2t.net/addgene:210955 ; RRID:Addgene_210955)
