>Addgene plasmid #210955 | pNLF1-C_RFWD3:1-774 | depositor partial sequence | sequence record 411390 | Insert sequence
ATGGCTCATGAAGCAATGGAATATGATGTTCAGGTGCAGTTAAATCATGCCGAACAACAGCCAGCTCCTG
CTGGCATGGCCAGCAGCCAAGGGGGACCAGCCCTCCTCCAGCCTGTTCCTGCTGATGTGGTCAGCAGCCA
GGGGGTACCATCCATCCTCCAGCCAGCTCCTGCTGAGGTGATCAGCAGCCAAGCGACACCACCCCTGCTC
CAGCCTGCTCCGCAACTGTCTGTTGACCTGACAGAAGTGGAGGTCTTGGGAGAAGACACTGTGGAGAACA
TCAATCCAAGAACTTCAGAACAACATAGGCAGGGATCTGATGGTAATCACACCATCCCAGCATCTTCGTT
GCATTCAATGACCAACTTCATCAGCGGACTGCAGAGACTTCATGGCATGCTGGAATTCCTGAGACCTTCA
TCTTCAAACCACAGTGTAGGGCCAATGAGAACAAGAAGGAGGGTATCTGCTTCACGGAGGGCAAGAGCCG
GAGGGTCTCAGAGGACAGACAGTGCCAGGTTGAGAGCACCATTGGATGCTTACTTTCAGGTGAGCAGGAC
CCAGCCTGACTTGCCAGCTACCACTTATGATTCAGAGACTAGGAATCCTGTATCTGAAGAGTTGCAGGTG
TCTAGTAGTTCTGATTCTGACAGTGACAGCTCTGCAGAGTATGGAGGGGTTGTTGACCAGGCAGAGGAAT
CTGGAGCTGTCATTTTAGAAGAGCAACTAGCAGGTGTCTCAGCAGAGCAAGAAGTTACATGTATCGATGG
AGGCAAGACCCTCCCCAAACAGCCATCTCCCCAGAAGTCTGAGCCTCTGCTACCTTCTGCTTCTATGGAT
GAGGAAGAAGGGGACACTTGTACAATATGTCTGGAACAGTGGACCAATGCTGGGGACCACCGGCTCTCAG
CATTACGCTGTGGGCATCTCTTTGGGTATAGGTGCATTTCCACGTGGCTTAAAGGACAAGTACGAAAATG
TCCCCAGTGCAACAAGAAAGCCAGGCACAGTGACATTGTCGTCCTTTATGCCCGAACCCTGAGAGCTTTG
GACACTAGTGAACAGGAGCGCATGAAAAGTTCCCTACTGAAGGAACAGATGCTAAGGAAACAGGCCGAGT
TAGAATCAGCACAGTGCCGACTCCAACTGCAGGTCCTCACTGATAAGTGCACTAGGCTTCAAAGGCGTGT
TCAGGACTTGCAAAAACTTACGTCACATCAAAGTCAGAATTTACAGCAACCCAGGGGCTCCCAAGCATGG
GTCCTGAGCTGCTCACCCTCCAGCCAGGGCCAGCACAAGCACAAGTACCACTTCCAAAAGACCTTCACAG
TATCTCAGGCAGGAAACTGCCGGATCATGGCATACTGTGATGCTCTGAGCTGCCTGGTGATATCACAGCC
TTCTCCTCAGGCCTCTTTTCTTCCAGGCTTTGGTGTTAAGATGTTGAGTACTGCCAACATGAAGAGCAGT
CAGTACATTCCGATGCATGGCAAACAGATCCGTGGACTGGCGTTTAGCAGTTACCTCAGAGGCTTGCTAC
TCTCTGCTTCCCTAGACAACACTATTAAACTGACCAGCCTGGAGACAAATACCGTGGTCCAGACTTATAA
TGCTGGACGTCCTGTCTGGAGCTGTTGCTGGTGTCTTGATGAGGCTAACTACATCTATGCTGGACTGGCC
AATGGTTCAATTCTGGTATATGACGTGCGAAACACGAGCAGTCATGTGCAGGAGTTAGTAGCTCAGAAAG
CCAGATGCCCACTGGTCTCCCTGTCATACATGCCCAGAGCTGCCTCAGCTGCATTTCCATATGGTGGGGT
GCTGGCTGGAACCTTGGAGGATGCTTCATTCTGGGAACAGAAAATGGACTTTTCTCATTGGCCTCATGTG
CTGCCCTTGGAGCCAGGGGGCTGCATAGACTTTCAGACAGAGAACAGCTCCCGGCACTGTCTTGTGACCT
ACAGGCCTGATAAAAATCACACCACCATACGAAGTGTGCTGATGGAAATGTCCTACCGACTGGATGACAC
TGGAAATCCAATCTGCTCCTGCCAGCCTGTACATACATTTTTTGGAGGACCTACTTGCAAACTATTGACC
AAAAATGCCATTTTCCAAAGCCCAGAGAATGATGGCAACATCCTGGTGTGTACTGGGGATGAAGCAGCAA
ATTCTGCCCTGCTGTGGGATGCTGCCAGTGGCTCGTTGCTCCAGGACCTACAGACCGATCAGCCTGTGTT
GGACATCTGCCCATTTGAGGTGAACCGTAACAGCTACTTGGCTACCTTAACAGAGAAGATGGTCCACATC
TATAAGTGGGAG
